>Addgene plasmid #170685 | tetO-ETS2 | addgene full sequence | sequence record 347270 | Addgene NGS Result
ACGTCGACGGATCGGGAGATCTCCCGATCCCCTATGGTGCACTCTCAGTACAATCTGCTCTGATGCCGCA
TAGTTAAGCCAGTATCTGCTCCCTGCTTGTGTGTTGGAGGTCGCTGAGTAGTGCGCGAGCAAAATTTAAG
CTACAACAAGGCAAGGCTTGACCGACAATTGCATGAAGAATCTGCTTAGGGTTAGGCGTTTTGCGCTGCT
TCGCGATGTACGGGCCAGATATACGCGTTGACATTGATTATTGACTAGTTATTAATAGTAATCAATTACG
GGGTCATTAGTTCATAGCCCATATATGGAGTTCCGCGTTACATAACTTACGGTAAATGGCCCGCCTGGCT
GACCGCCCAACGACCCCCGCCCATTGACGTCAATAATGACGTATGTTCCCATAGTAACGCCAATAGGGAC
TTTCCATTGACGTCAATGGGTGGAGTATTTACGGTAAACTGCCCACTTGGCAGTACATCAAGTGTATCAT
ATGCCAAGTACGCCCCCTATTGACGTCAATGACGGTAAATGGCCCGCCTGGCATTATGCCCAGTACATGA
CCTTATGGGACTTTCCTACTTGGCAGTACATCTACGTATTAGTCATCGCTATTACCATGGTGATGCGGTT
TTGGCAGTACATCAATGGGCGTGGATAGCGGTTTGACTCACGGGGATTTCCAAGTCTCCACCCCATTGAC
GTCAATGGGAGTTTGTTTTGGCACCAAAATCAACGGGACTTTCCAAAATGTCGTAACAACTCCGCCCCAT
TGACGCAAATGGGCGGTAGGCGTGTACGGTGGGAGGTCTATATAAGCAGCGCGTTTTGCCTGTACTGGGT
CTCTCTGGTTAGACCAGATCTGAGCCTGGGAGCTCTCTGGCTAACTAGGGAACCCACTGCTTAAGCCTCA
ATAAAGCTTGCCTTGAGTGCTTCAAGTAGTGTGTGCCCGTCTGTTGTGTGACTCTGGTAACTAGAGATCC
CTCAGACCCTTTTAGTCAGTGTGGAAAATCTCTAGCAGTGGCGCCCGAACAGGGACTTGAAAGCGAAAGG
GAAACCAGAGGAGCTCTCTCGACGCAGGACTCGGCTTGCTGAAGCGCGCACGGCAAGAGGCGAGGGGCGG
CGACTGGTGAGTACGCCAAAAATTTTGACTAGCGGAGGCTAGAAGGAGAGAGATGGGTGCGAGAGCGTCA
GTATTAAGCGGGGGAGAATTAGATCGCGATGGGAAAAAATTCGGTTAAGGCCAGGGGGAAAGAAAAAATA
TAAATTAAAACATATAGTATGGGCAAGCAGGGAGCTAGAACGATTCGCAGTTAATCCTGGCCTGTTAGAA
ACATCAGAAGGCTGTAGACAAATACTGGGACAGCTACAACCATCCCTTCAGACAGGATCAGAAGAACTTA
GATCATTATATAATACAGTAGCAACCCTCTATTGTGTGCATCAAAGGATAGAGATAAAAGACACCAAGGA
AGCTTTAGACAAGATAGAGGAAGAGCAAAACAAAAGTAAGACCACCGCACAGCAAGCGGCCGCTGATCTT
CAGACCTGGAGGAGGAGATATGAGGGACAATTGGAGAAGTGAATTATATAAATATAAAGTAGTAAAAATT
GAACCATTAGGAGTAGCACCCACCAAGGCAAAGAGAAGAGTGGTGCAGAGAGAAAAAAGAGCAGTGGGAA
TAGGAGCTTTGTTCCTTGGGTTCTTGGGAGCAGCAGGAAGCACTATGGGCGCAGCGTCAATGACGCTGAC
GGTACAGGCCAGACAATTATTGTCTGGTATAGTGCAGCAGCAGAACAATTTGCTGAGGGCTATTGAGGCG
CAACAGCATCTGTTGCAACTCACAGTCTGGGGCATCAAGCAGCTCCAGGCAAGAATCCTGGCTGTGGAAA
GATACCTAAAGGATCAACAGCTCCTGGGGATTTGGGGTTGCTCTGGAAAACTCATTTGCACCACTGCTGT
GCCTTGGAATGCTAGTTGGAGTAATAAATCTCTGGAACAGATTTGGAATCACACGACCTGGATGGAGTGG
GACAGAGAAATTAACAATTACACAAGCTTAATACACTCCTTAATTGAAGAATCGCAAAACCAGCAAGAAA
AGAATGAACAAGAATTATTGGAATTAGATAAATGGGCAAGTTTGTGGAATTGGTTTAACATAACAAATTG
GCTGTGGTATATAAAATTATTCATAATGATAGTAGGAGGCTTGGTAGGTTTAAGAATAGTTTTTGCTGTA
CTTTCTATAGTGAATAGAGTTAGGCAGGGATATTCACCATTATCGTTTCAGACCCACCTCCCAACCCCGA
GGGGACCCGACAGGCCCGAAGGAATAGAAGAAGAAGGTGGAGAGAGAGACAGAGACAGATCCATTCGATT
AGTGAACGGATCGGCACTGCGTGCGCCAATTCTGCAGACAAATGGCAGTATTCATCCACAATTTTAAAAG
AAAAGGGGGGATTGGGGGGTACAGTGCAGGGGAAAGAATAGTAGACATAATAGCAACAGACATACAAACT
AAAGAATTACAAAAACAAATTACAAAAATTCAAAATTTTCGGGTTTATTACAGGGACAGCAGAGATCCAG
TTTGGTTATCGAGTTTACCACTCCCTATCAGTGATAGAGAAAAGTGAAAGTCGAGTTTACCACTCCCTAT
CAGTGATAGAGAAAAGTGAAAGTCGAGTTTACCACTCCCTATCAGTGATAGAGAAAAGTGAAAGTCGAGT
TTACCACTCCCTATCAGTGATAGAGAAAAGTGAAAGTCGAGTTTACCACTCCCTATCAGTGATAGAGAAA
AGTGAAAGTCGAGTTTACCACTCCCTATCAGTGATAGAGAAAAGTGAAAGTCGAGTTTACCACTCCCTAT
CAGTGATAGAGAAAAGTGAAAGTCGAGCTCGGTACCCGGGTCGAGGTAGGCGTGTACGGTGGGAGGCCTA
TATAAGCAGAGCTCGTTTAGTGAACCGTCAGATCGCCTGGAGACGCCATCCACGCTGTTTTGACCTCCAT
AGAAGACACCGGGACCGATCCAGCCTCCGCGGCCCCGAATTGTAATACGACTCACTATAGGGAGACCCAA
GCTGGCTAGGTAAGCTTGATCAACAAGTTTGTACAAAAAAGCAGGCTTCACCATGAATGATTTCGGAATC
AAGAATATGGACCAGGTAGCCCCTGTGGCTAACAGTTACAGAGGGACACTCAAGCGCCAGCCAGCCTTTG
ACACCTTTGATGGGTCCCTGTTTGCTGTTTTTCCTTCTCTAAATGAAGAGCAAACACTGCAAGAAGTGCC
AACAGGCTTGGATTCCATTTCTCATGACTCCGCCAACTGTGAATTGCCTTTGTTAACCCCGTGCAGCAAG
GCTGTGATGAGTCAAGCCTTAAAAGCTACCTTCAGTGGCTTCAAAAAGGAACAGCGGCGCCTGGGCATTC
CAAAGAACCCCTGGCTGTGGAGTGAGCAACAGGTATGCCAGTGGCTTCTCTGGGCCACCAATGAGTTCAG
TCTGGTGAACGTGAATCTGCAGAGGTTCGGCATGAATGGCCAGATGCTGTGTAACCTTGGCAAGGAACGC
TTTCTGGAGCTGGCACCTGACTTTGTGGGTGACATTCTCTGGGAACATCTGGAGCAAATGATCAAAGAAA
ACCAAGAAAAGACAGAAGATCAATATGAAGAAAATTCACACCTCACCTCCGTTCCTCATTGGATTAACAG
CAATACATTAGGTTTTGGCACAGAGCAGGCGCCCTATGGAATGCAGACACAGAATTACCCCAAAGGCGGC
CTCCTGGACAGCATGTGTCCGGCCTCCACACCCAGCGTACTCAGCTCTGAGCAGGAGTTTCAGATGTTCC
CCAAGTCTCGGCTCAGCTCCGTCAGCGTCACCTACTGCTCTGTCAGTCAGGACTTCCCAGGCAGCAACTT
GAATTTGCTCACCAACAATTCTGGGACTCCCAAAGACCACGACTCCCCTGAGAACGGTGCGGACAGCTTC
GAGAGCTCAGACTCCCTCCTCCAGTCCTGGAACAGCCAGTCGTCCTTGCTGGATGTGCAACGGGTTCCTT
CCTTCGAGAGCTTCGAAGATGACTGCAGCCAGTCTCTCTGCCTCAATAAGCCAACCATGTCTTTCAAGGA
TTACATCCAAGAGAGGAGTGACCCAGTGGAGCAAGGCAAACCAGTTATACCTGCAGCTGTGCTGGCCGGC
TTCACAGGAAGTGGACCTATTCAGCTGTGGCAGTTTCTCCTGGAGCTGCTATCAGACAAATCCTGCCAGT
CATTCATCAGCTGGACTGGAGACGGATGGGAGTTTAAGCTCGCCGACCCCGATGAGGTGGCCCGCCGGTG
GGGAAAGAGGAAAAATAAGCCCAAGATGAACTACGAGAAGCTGAGCCGGGGCTTACGCTACTATTACGAC
AAGAACATCATCCACAAGACGTCGGGGAAGCGCTACGTGTACCGCTTCGTGTGCGACCTCCAGAACTTGC
TGGGGTTCACGCCCGAGGAACTGCACGCCATCCTGGGCGTCCAGCCCGACACGGAGGACTGAAACCCAGC
TTTCTTGTACAAAGTGGTTGATCTAGAGGGCCCGCGGTTCGAAGGTAAGCCTATCCCTAACCCTCTCCTC
GGTCTCGATTCTACGCGTACCGGTCATCATCACCATCACCATTGAGTTTAAACCCGCTGATCAGCCTCAA
TTCGATATCAAGCTTATCGATAATCAACCTCTGGATTACAAAATTTGTGAAAGATTGACTGGTATTCTTA
ACTATGTTGCTCCTTTTACGCTATGTGGATACGCTGCTTTAATGCCTTTGTATCATGCTATTGCTTCCCG
TATGGCTTTCATTTTCTCCTCCTTGTATAAATCCTGGTTGCTGTCTCTTTATGAGGAGTTGTGGCCCGTT
GTCAGGCAACGTGGCGTGGTGTGCACTGTGTTTGCTGACGCAACCCCCACTGGTTGGGGCATTGCCACCA
CCTGTCAGCTCCTTTCCGGGACTTTCGCTTTCCCCCTCCCTATTGCCACGGCGGAACTCATCGCCGCCTG
CCTTGCCCGCTGCTGGACAGGGGCTCGGCTGTTGGGCACTGACAATTCCGTGGTGTTGTCGGGGAAATCA
TCGTCCTTTCCTTGGCTGCTCGCCTGTGTTGCCACCTGGATTCTGCGCGGGACGTCCTTCTGCTACGTCC
CTTCGGCCCTCAATCCAGCGGACCTTCCTTCCCGCGGCCTGCTGCCGGCTCTGCGGCCTCTTCCGCGTCT
TCGCCTTCGCCCTCAGACGAGTCGGATCTCCCTTTGGGCCGCCTCCCCGCATCGATACCGTCGACCTCGA
GACCTAGAAAAACATGGAGCAATCACAAGTAGCAATACAGCAGCTACCAATGCTGATTGTGCCTGGCTAG
AAGCACAAGAGGAGGAGGAGGTGGGTTTTCCAGTCACACCTCAGGTACCTTTAAGACCAATGACTTACAA
GGCAGCTGTAGATCTTAGCCACTTTTTAAAAGAAAAGGGGGGACTGGAAGGGCTAATTCACTCCCAACGA
AGACAAGATATCCTTGATCTGTGGATCTACCACACACAAGGCTACTTCCCTGATTGGCAGAACTACACAC
CAGGGCCAGGGATCAGATATCCACTGACCTTTGGATGGTGCTACAAGCTAGTACCAGTTGAGCAAGAGAA
GGTAGAAGAAGCCAATGAAGGAGAGAACACCCGCTTGTTACACCCTGTGAGCCTGCATGGGATGGATGAC
CCGGAGAGAGAAGTATTAGAGTGGAGGTTTGACAGCCGCCTAGCATTTCATCACATGGCCCGAGAGCTGC
ATCCGGACTGTACTGGGTCTCTCTGGTTAGACCAGATCTGAGCCTGGGAGCTCTCTGGCTAACTAGGGAA
CCCACTGCTTAAGCCTCAATAAAGCTTGCCTTGAGTGCTTCAAGTAGTGTGTGCCCGTCTGTTGTGTGAC
TCTGGTAACTAGAGATCCCTCAGACCCTTTTAGTCAGTGTGGAAAATCTCTAGCAGGGCCCGTTTAAACC
CGCTGATCAGCCTCGACTGTGCCTTCTAGTTGCCAGCCATCTGTTGTTTGCCCCTCCCCCGTGCCTTCCT
TGACCCTGGAAGGTGCCACTCCCACTGTCCTTTCCTAATAAAATGAGGAAATTGCATCGCATTGTCTGAG
TAGGTGTCATTCTATTCTGGGGGGTGGGGTGGGGCAGGACAGCAAGGGGGAGGATTGGGAAGACAATAGC
AGGCATGCTGGGGATGCGGTGGGCTCTATGGCTTCTGAGGCGGAAAGAACCAGCTGGGGCTCTAGGGGGT
ATCCCC
[124 nt withheld, positions 6307-6430]
C
[91 nt withheld, positions 6432-6522]
A
[49 nt withheld, positions 6524-6572]
CCTTTGACGTTGGAGTCCACGTTCTTT
[37 nt withheld, positions 6600-6636]
ACCCTATCTCGGTCTATTCTTTTGATTTATAAGGGATTTTGCCGATTTCGGCCTATTGGTTAAAAAATGA
GCTGATTTAACAAAAATTTAACGCGAATTAATTCTGTGGAATGTGTGTCAGTTAGGGTGTGGAAAGTCCC
CAGGCTCCCCAGCAGGCAGAAGTATGCAAAGCATGCATCTCAATTAGTCAGCAACCAGGTGTGGAAAGTC
CCCAGGCTCCCCAGCAGGCAGAAGTATGCAAAGCATGCATCTCAATTAGTCAGCAACCATAGTCCCGCCC
CTAACTCCGCCCATCCCGCCCCTAACTCCGCCCAGTTCCGCCCATTCTCCGCCCCATGGCTGACTAATTT
TTTTTATTTATGCAGAGGCCGAGGCCGCCTCTGCCTCTGAGCTATTCCAGAAGTAGTGAGGAGGCTTTTT
TGGAGGCCTAGGCTTTTGCAAAAAGCTCCCGGGAGCTTGTATATCCATTTTCGGATCTGATCAGCACGTG
TTGACAATTAATCATCGGCATAGTATATCGGCATAGTATAATACGACAAGGTGAGGAACTAAACCATGGC
CAAGTTGACCAGTGCCGTTCCGGTGCTCACCGCGCGCGACGTCGCCGGAGCGGTCGAGTTCTGGACCGAC
CGGCTCGGGTTCTCCCGGGACTTCGTGGAGGACGACTTCGCCGGTGTGGTCCGGGACGACGTGACCCTGT
TCATCAGCGCGGTCCAGGACCAGGTGGTGCCGGACAACACCCTGGCCTGGGTGTGGGTGCGCGGCCTGGA
CGAGCTGTACGCCGAGTGGTCGGAGGTCGTGTCCACGAACTTCCGGGACGCCTCCGGGCCGGCCATGACC
GAGATCGGCGAGCAGCCGTGGGGGCGGGAGTTCGCCCTGCGCGACCCGGCCGGCAACTGCGTGCACTTCG
TGGCCGAGGAGCAGGACTGACACGTGCTACGAGATTTCGATTCCACCGCCGCCTTCTATGAAAGGTTGGG
CTTCGGAATCGTTTTCCGGGACGCCGGCTGGATGATCCTCCAGCGCGGGGATCTCATGCTGGAGTTCTTC
GCCCACCCCAACTTGTTTATTGCAGCTTATAATGGTTACAAATAAAGCAATAGCATCACAAATTTCACAA
ATAAAGCATTTTTTTCACTGCATTCTAGTTGTGGTTTGTCCAAACTCATCAATGTATCTTATCATGTCTG
TATACCGTCGACCTCTAGCTAGAGCTTGGCGTAATCATGGTCATAGCTGTTTCCTGTGTGAAATTGTTAT
CCGCTCACAATTCCACACAACATACGAGCCGGAAGCATAAAGTGTAAAGCCTGGGGTGCCTAATGAGTGA
GCTAACTCACATTAATTGCGTTGCGCTCACTGCCCGCTTTCCAGTCGGGAAACCTGTCGTGCCAGCTGCA
TTAATGAATCGGCCAACGCGCGGGGAGAGGCGGTTTGCGTATTGGGCGCTCTTCCGCTTCCTCGCTCACT
GACTCGCTGCGCTCGGTCGTTCGGCTGCGGCGAGCGGTATCAGCTCACTCAAAGGCGGTAATACGGTTAT
CCACAGAATCAGGGGATAACGCAGGAAAGAACATGTGAGCAAAAGGCCAGCAAAAGGCCAGGAACCGTAA
AAAGGCCGCGTTGCTGGCGTTTTTCCATAGGCTCCGCCCCCCTGACGAGCATCACAAAAATCGACGCTCA
AGTCAGAGGTGGCGAAACCCGACAGGACTATAAAGATACCAGGCGTTTCCCCCTGGAAGCTCCCTCGTGC
GCTCTCCTGTTCCGACCCTGCCGCTTACCGGATACCTGTCCGCCTTTCTCCCTTCGGGAAGCGTGGCGCT
TTCTCATAGCTCACGCTGTAGGTATCTCAGTTCGGTGTAGGTCGTTCGCTCCAAGCTGGGCTGTGTGCAC
GAACCCCCCGTTCAGCCCGACCGCTGCGCCTTATCCGGTAACTATCGTCTTGAGTCCAACCCGGTAAGAC
ACGACTTATCGCCACTGGCAGCAGCCACTGGTAACAGGATTAGCAGAGCGAGGTATGTAGGCGGTGCTAC
AGAGTTCTTGAAGTGGTGGCCTAACTACGGCTACACTAGAAGAACAGTATTTGGTATCTGCGCTCTGCTG
AAGCCAGTTACCTTCGGAAAAAGAGTTGGTAGCTCTTGATCCGGCAAACAAACCACCGCTGGTAGCGGTG
GTTTTTTTGTTTGCAAGCAGCAGATTACGCGCAGAAAAAAAGGATCTCAAGAAGATCCTTTGATCTTTTC
TACGGGGTCTGACGCTCAGTGGAACGAAAACTCACGTTAAGGGATTTTGGTCATGAGATTATCAAAAAGG
ATCTTCACCTAGATCCTTTTAAATTAAAAATGAAGTTTTAAATCAATCTAAAGTATATATGAGTAAACTT
GGTCTGACAGTTACCAATGCTTAATCAGTGAGGCACCTATCTCAGCGATCTGTCTATTTCGTTCATCCAT
AGTTGCCTGACTCCCCGTCGTGTAGATAACTACGATACGGGAGGGCTTACCATCTGGCCCCAGTGCTGCA
ATGATACCGCGAGACCCACGCTCACCGGCTCCAGATTTATCAGCAATAAACCAGCCAGCCGGAAGGGCCG
AGCGCAGAAGTGGTCCTGCAACTTTATCCGCCTCCATCCAGTCTATTAATTGTTGCCGGGAAGCTAGAGT
AAGTAGTTCGCCAGTTAATAGTTTGCGCAACGTTGTTGCCATTGCTACAGGCATCGTGGTGTCACGCTCG
TCGTTTGGTATGGCTTCATTCAGCTCCGGTTCCCAACGATCAAGGCGAGTTACATGATCCCCCATGTTGT
GCAAAAAAGCGGTTAGCTCCTTCGGTCCTCCGATCGTTGTCAGAAGTAAGTTGGCCGCAGTGTTATCACT
CATGGTTATGGCAGCACTGCATAATTCTCTTACTGTCATGCCATCCGTAAGATGCTTTTCTGTGACTGGT
GAGTACTCAACCAAGTCATTCTGAGAATAGTGTATGCGGCGACCGAGTTGCTCTTGCCCGGCGTCAATAC
GGGATAATACCGCGCCACATAGCAGAACTTTAAAAGTGCTCATCATTGGAAAACGTTCTTCGGGGCGAAA
ACTCTCAAGGATCTTACCGCTGTTGAGATCCAGTTCGATGTAACCCACTCGTGCACCCAACTGATCTTCA
GCATCTTTTACTTTCACCAGCGTTTCTGGGTGAGCAAAAACAGGAAGGCAAAATGCCGCAAAAAAGGGAA
TAAGGGCGACACGGAAATGTTGAATACTCATACTCTTCCTTTTTCAATATTATTGAAGCATTTATCAGGG
TTATTGTCTCATGAGCGGATACATATTTGAATGTATTTAGAAAAATAAACAAATAGGGGTTCCGCGCACA
TTTCCCCGAAAAGTGCCACCTG
Features (pLannotate 1.2.2; 36 found; start..end, strand, type, name):
     33..85      -  misc_feature   bom (fragment): basis of mobility region from pBR322
    240..619     +  enhancer       CMV enhancer: human cytomegalovirus immediate early enhancer
    620..819     +  promoter       CMV promoter: human cytomegalovirus (CMV) immediate early promoter
    837..1017    +  LTR            5' LTR (truncated): truncated 5' long terminal repeat (LTR) from HIV-1
   1064..1189    +  misc_feature   HIV-1 Ψ: packaging signal of human immunodeficiency virus type 1
   1173..1536    +  CDS            HIV-1 gag (fragment): gag protein from human immunodeficiency virus 1; gag
   1682..1915    +  misc_feature   RRE: The Rev response element (RRE) of HIV-1 allows for Rev-dependent mRNA export from the nucleus to the cytoplasm.
   2292..2392    +  CDS            Rev (fragment): human immunodeficiency virus 1 (HIV-1) Rev protein; rev; enhances nuclear export of unspliced and incompletely spliced viral mRNAs
   2442..2559    +  misc_feature   cPPT/CTS: central polypurine tract and central termination sequence of HIV-1
   2612..2882    +  protein_bind   tetracycline response element: contains seven copies of the tetracycline operator tetO tetracycline repressor TetR
   2893..2910    +  misc_feature   MCS (fragment): pUC18/19 multiple cloning site
   2915..2953    +  promoter       minimal CMV promoter: human cytomegalovirus (CMV) immediate early promoter
   3053..3071    +  promoter       T7 promoter: promoter for bacteriophage T7 RNA polymerase
   3103..3127    +  protein_bind   attB1: mutant version of attB; recombination site for the Gateway® BP reaction BP Clonase™
   3133..4539    +  CDS            ETS2: ETS2_HUMAN - Experimental evidence at protein level: Swiss-Prot protein existence level 1. Transcription factor activating transcription. Binds specifically the DNA GGAA/T core motif (Ets-binding site or EBS) in gene promoters and stimulates transcription. From Homo sapiens (Human).
   4544..4568    -  protein_bind   attB2: mutant version of attB; recombination site for the Gateway® BP reaction BP Clonase™
   4594..4635    +  CDS            V5 tag: epitope tag from simian virus 5
   4689..4712    +  misc_feature   MCS (fragment): pBluescript multiple cloning site
   4712..5300    +  misc_feature   WPRE: woodchuck hepatitis virus posttranscriptional regulatory element
   5237..5818    +  CDS            nef (fragment): NEF_HV1H2 - Experimental evidence at protein level: Swiss-Prot protein existence level 1. Extracellular Nef protein targets CD4(+) T-lymphocytes for apoptosis by interacting with CXCR4 surface receptors. From Human immunodeficiency virus type 1 group M subtype B (isolate HXB2) (HIV-1).
   5825..6005    +  LTR            5' LTR (truncated): truncated 5' long terminal repeat (LTR) from HIV-1
   6037..6261    +  polyA_signal   bGH poly(A) signal: bovine growth hormone polyadenylation signal
   6265..6286    +  promoter       SV40 promoter (fragment): SV40 enhancer and early promoter
   6307..6735    +  rep_origin     f1 ori (sequence partly withheld): f1 bacteriophage origin of replication; arrow indicates direction of (+) strand synthesis
   6749..7078    +  promoter       SV40 promoter: SV40 enhancer and early promoter
   7126..7173    +  promoter       EM7 promoter: synthetic bacterial promoter&nbsp
   7192..7566    +  CDS            BleoR: antibiotic-binding protein; Sh ble from Streptoalloteichus hindustanus; confers resistance to bleomycin, phleomycin, and Zeocin™
   7576..7701    +  CDS            ble (fragment): BLE_KLEPN - Experimental evidence at protein level: Swiss-Prot protein existence level 1. Binding protein with a strong affinity to the bleomycin family of antibiotics. Binds to CL990; an antimitotic-antibiotic compound. From Klebsiella pneumoniae.
   7696..7817    +  polyA_signal   SV40 poly(A) signal: SV40 polyadenylation signal
   7890..7906    -  protein_bind   lac operator: The lac repressor binds to the lac operator to inhibit transcription in E. coli. This inhibition can be relieved by adding lactose or isopropyl-β-D-thiogalactopyranoside (IPTG). lac repressor encoded by lacI
   7914..7944    -  promoter       lac promoter: promoter for the E. coli lac operon
   7959..7980    -  protein_bind   CAP binding site: CAP binding activates transcription in the presence of cAMP. E. coli catabolite activator protein
   7993..8085    -  CDS            lacI (fragment): lac repressor; lacI; The lac repressor binds to the lac operator to inhibit transcription in E. coli. This inhibition can be relieved by adding lactose or isopropyl-β-D-thiogalactopyranoside (IPTG).
   8268..8856    -  rep_origin     ori: high-copy-number ColE1/pMB1/pBR322/pUC origin of replication
   9027..9887    -  CDS            AmpR: β-lactamase; bla; confers resistance to ampicillin, carbenicillin, and related antibiotics
   9888..9992    -  promoter       AmpR promoter: bla
