[The description below was written by a language model from this plasmid's Addgene catalogue record and pLannotate feature annotations shown in this document.]
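Description:
tetO-ETS2 is a doxycycline-inducible lentiviral expression plasmid of about 10 kb, built by Gateway LR recombination of a human ETS2 open reading frame (about 1.4 kb) into the FU-tetO-Gateway destination vector. It is propagated in E. coli through a ColE1/pUC-type origin with ampicillin selection (AmpR); the catalogue nonetheless lists it as low copy and names a recombination-tolerant growth strain, as is common for LTR-containing plasmids. The backbone also carries an f1 origin and an SV40/EM7-driven BleoR cassette located outside the LTR-flanked region, so it would not be transferred with the viral genome.

The viral transfer cassette begins with a CMV enhancer/promoter fused to a truncated HIV-1 5' LTR, which drives Tat-independent genomic RNA production in packaging cells. This is followed by the Ψ packaging signal with a gag fragment, the RRE for Rev-dependent nuclear export, and the cPPT/CTS. The internal expression unit consists of a tetracycline response element with seven tetO copies joined to a minimal CMV promoter, then attB1, the ETS2 coding sequence and attB2. A V5 tag is annotated just downstream of attB2, but the record does not say whether it is translated in frame with ETS2. A WPRE enhances transcript expression, and the cassette ends in a 3' LTR followed by a bGH polyadenylation signal.

No tetracycline transactivator is annotated, so induction requires rtTA supplied separately in this Tet-On arrangement. The plasmid was deposited for inducible overexpression of the ETS2 transcription factor, in work on transcription factor combinations for direct reprogramming of human cells to a cardiomyocyte-like state.
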