Addgene plasmid #170685: tetO-ETS2
Purpose: doxycycline-inducible overexpression of ETS2
Depositing lab: Paul Burridge. Depositing organization: Northwestern University. Publication: A novel transcription factor combination for direct reprogramming to a spontaneously contracting human cardiomyocyte-like state. Romero-Tejeda M, Fonoudi H, Weddle CJ, DeKeyser JM, Lenny B, Fetterman KA, Magdy T, Sapkota Y, Epting C, Burridge PW. J Mol Cell Cardiol. 2023 Jul 6:S0022-2828(23)00106-2. doi: 10.1016/j.yjmcc.2023.06.005. PubMed 37421991.
Backbone
  Vector backbone: FU-tetO-Gateway
  Backbone manufacturer: addgene plasmid #43914
  Backbone size w/o insert (bp): 8600
  Total vector size (bp): 10017
  Modifications to backbone: ETS2 ORF added to plasmid using Gateway cloning
  Vector type: Mammalian Expression, Lentiviral ; Doxycycline Inducible
Growth in bacteria
  Bacterial resistance: Ampicillin, 100 μg/mL
  Growth temperature: 30°C
  Growth strain: NEB Stable
  Copy number: Low Copy
Gene/Insert
  Gene/Insert name: ETS2
  Species: H. sapiens (human)
  Insert size (bp): 1410
  Entrez Gene: ETS2 (a.k.a. ETS2IT1)
  Promoter: TRE promoter, Tet-ON
  Cloning method: Gateway Cloning
  Sequencing primers: 5′ LNCX; T7
Resource information
  A portion of this plasmid was derived from a plasmid made by: ETS2 cDNA was obtained from Pumin Zhang (Addgene plasmid # 28128 ; http://n2t.net/addgene:28128 ; RRID:Addgene_28128)
Terms and licenses: Academic/Nonprofit Terms; Industry Terms: Not Available to Industry
Depositor comments: This plasmid was generated using Gateway cloning. attB sites were added to ETS2 via PCR reaction. Resulting fragements were recombined with pDONR221 to generate an entry clone. LR reaction was performed using the destination vector FU-tetO-Gateway (Addgene Plasmid #19778).
How to cite: tetO-ETS2 was a gift from Paul Burridge (Addgene plasmid # 170685 ; http://n2t.net/addgene:170685 ; RRID:Addgene_170685)
